Addgene plasmid #74010: pUAS:Cas9T2ACre;U6:sgRNA1;U6:sgRNA2
Purpose: Tissue-specific knock-out in zebrafish, Cas9 and Cre driven by a UAS promoter
Depositing lab: Filippo Del Bene. Depositing organization: Institut Curie. Publication: 2C-Cas9: a versatile tool for clonal analysis of gene function. Di Donato V, De Santis F, Auer TO, Testa N, Sanchez-Iranzo H, Mercader N, Concordet JP, Del Bene F. Genome Res. 2016 Mar 8. 10.1101/gr.196170.115 PubMed 26957310.
Backbone
  Vector backbone: pminiTol2
  Backbone size w/o insert (bp): 3459
  Total vector size (bp): 9983
  Vector type: CRISPR
Growth in bacteria
  Bacterial resistance: Ampicillin, 100 μg/mL
  Growth temperature: 37°C
  Growth strain: DH5alpha
  Copy number: Unknown
Gene/Insert 1
  Gene/Insert name: 5xUAS
Gene/Insert 2
  Gene/Insert name: Cas9
Gene/Insert 3
  Gene/Insert name: Cre
Gene/Insert 4
  Gene/Insert name: U6 promoter
Terms and licenses: Academic/Nonprofit Terms; Industry Terms: Not Available to Industry
How to cite: pUAS:Cas9T2ACre;U6:sgRNA1;U6:sgRNA2 was a gift from Filippo Del Bene (Addgene plasmid # 74010 ; http://n2t.net/addgene:74010 ; RRID:Addgene_74010)
