[The description below was written by a language model from this plasmid's Addgene catalogue record and pLannotate feature annotations shown in this document.]
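Description:
pUAS:Cas9T2ACre;U6:sgRNA1;U6:sgRNA2 is a 9,983 bp CRISPR plasmid built on the pminiTol2 backbone and intended for tissue-specific gene knock-out in zebrafish. It is propagated in E. coli through a high-copy ColE1/pUC-type origin and selected with ampicillin via the bla gene. An f1 origin and remnants of a cloning-vector lac region (lacZα fragment, lac promoter and operator, T7 and SP6 promoters) are also present. The backbone name implies Tol2 transposon arms for transposase-mediated genomic integration, although the automated feature table does not annotate them.

The main payload is a Gal4-responsive expression unit. Five tandem UAS sites sit upstream of a sequence annotated as the Drosophila hsp70 promoter, presumably acting as the basal promoter, and drive Streptococcus pyogenes Cas9 followed by Cre recombinase. According to the construct name, the two coding sequences are joined by a T2A self-cleaving peptide so that both proteins arise from one transcript. The T2A itself is not annotated, but a short gap between the two coding regions is consistent with it. An SV40 polyadenylation signal lies immediately downstream. Two tracrRNA-derived scaffold fragments, one on either side of this unit, correspond to the two sgRNA cassettes. The record lists a U6 promoter as driving them, but these promoters are not detected in the annotation and no target sequences are stated.

In a Gal4 driver line, Cas9 and Cre are produced only in Gal4-expressing cells, while the guides come from the ubiquitous U6 promoters. Mutagenesis is thus restricted to chosen tissues, and Cre can simultaneously act on a loxP-based reporter to mark the potentially mutant cells for clonal analysis of gene function.
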