Features (pLannotate 1.2.2; 21 found; start..end, strand, type, name):
    417..521     -  promoter       AmpR promoter: bla
    548..598     +  misc_feature   bom (fragment): basis of mobility region from pBR322
    626..1054    -  rep_origin     f1 ori (sequence partly withheld): f1 bacteriophage origin of replication; arrow indicates direction of (+) strand synthesis
   1058..1215    -  CDS            lacZα (fragment): LacZα fragment of β-galactosidase; lacZ fragment
   1218..1236    +  promoter       T7 promoter: promoter for bacteriophage T7 RNA polymerase
   1787..1854    +  misc_RNA       tracrRNA (fragment): trans-activating CRISPR RNA for the Streptococcus pyogenes CRISPR/Cas9 system
   1875..1896    -  misc_feature   MCS (fragment): pUC18/19 multiple cloning site
   1895..1989    +  protein_bind   5X UAS: five tandem copies of the "ScaI site" 17-mer CGGAGTACTGTCCTCCG, an upstream activating sequence (UAS) that efficiently binds yeast Gal4 (Webster et al., 1988; Pfeiffer et al., 2010) GAL4
   2008..2246    +  promoter       hsp70 promoter: Drosophila melanogaster hsp70Bb promoter
   2306..6406    +  CDS            cas9: CAS9_STRP1 - Also known as csn1 From Streptococcus pyogenes serotype M1.
   6516..7543    +  CDS            Cre (fragment): site-specific recombinase Cre is a site-specific recombinase from bacteriophage P1. Recombination occurs at loxP sequences.
   7551..7568    -  promoter       T7 promoter (fragment): promoter for bacteriophage T7 RNA polymerase
   7573..7702    -  polyA_signal   SV40 poly(A) signal: SV40 polyadenylation signal
   7983..8050    +  misc_RNA       tracrRNA (fragment): trans-activating CRISPR RNA for the Streptococcus pyogenes CRISPR/Cas9 system
   8342..8360    -  promoter       SP6 promoter: promoter for bacteriophage SP6 RNA polymerase
   8402..8418    -  protein_bind   lac operator: The lac repressor binds to the lac operator to inhibit transcription in E. coli. This inhibition can be relieved by adding lactose or isopropyl-β-D-thiogalactopyranoside (IPTG). lac repressor encoded by lacI
   8426..8456    -  promoter       lac promoter: promoter for the E. coli lac operon
   8471..8492    -  protein_bind   CAP binding site: CAP binding activates transcription in the presence of cAMP. E. coli catabolite activator protein
   8505..8597    -  CDS            lacI (fragment): lac repressor; lacI; The lac repressor binds to the lac operator to inhibit transcription in E. coli. This inhibition can be relieved by adding lactose or isopropyl-β-D-thiogalactopyranoside (IPTG).
   8780..9368    -  rep_origin     ori: high-copy-number ColE1/pMB1/pBR322/pUC origin of replication
   9539..416     -  CDS            AmpR (across the origin): β-lactamase; bla; confers resistance to ampicillin, carbenicillin, and related antibiotics
>Addgene plasmid #74010 | pUAS:Cas9T2ACre;U6:sgRNA1;U6:sgRNA2 | addgene full sequence | sequence record 275755 | Addgene NGS Result
GTTGTCAGAAGTAAGTTGGCCGCAGTGTTATCACTCATGGTTATGGCAGCACTGCATAATTCTCTTACTG
TCATGCCATCCGTAAGATGCTTTTCTGTGACTGGTGAGTACTCAACCAAGTCATTCTGAGAATAGTGTAT
GCGGCGACCGAGTTGCTCTTGCCCGGCGTCAATACGGGATAATACCGCGCCACATAGCAGAACTTTAAAA
GTGCTCATCATTGGAAAACGTTCTTCGGGGCGAAAACTCTCAAGGATCTTACCGCTGTTGAGATCCAGTT
CGATGTAACCCACTCGTGCACCCAACTGATCTTCAGCATCTTTTACTTTCACCAGCGTTTCTGGGTGAGC
AAAAACAGGAAGGCAAAATGCCGCAAAAAAGGGAATAAGGGCGACACGGAAATGTTGAATACTCATACTC
TTCCTTTTTCAATATTATTGAAGCATTTATCAGGGTTATTGTCTCATGAGCGGATACATATTTGAATGTA
TTTAGAAAAATAAACAAATAGGGGTTCCGCGCACATTTCCCCGAAAAGTGCCACCTGATGCGGTGTGAAA
TACCGCACAGATGCGTAAGGAGAAAATACCGCATCAGGAAATTGTAAGCGTTAATATTTTGTTAAAATTC
GCGTTAAATTTTTGTTAAATCAGCTCATTTTTTAACCAATAGGCCGAAATCGGCAAAATCCCTTATAAAT
CAAAAGAATAGACCGAGATAGGGT
[37 nt withheld, positions 725-761]
AAAGAACGTGGACTCCAACGTCAAAGG
[49 nt withheld, positions 789-837]
T
[91 nt withheld, positions 839-929]
G
[124 nt withheld, positions 931-1054]
CCATTCGCCATTCAGGCTGCGCAACTGTTGGGAAGGGCGATCGGTGCGGGCCTCTTCGCTATTACGCCAG
CTGGCGAAAGGGGGATGTGCTGCAAGGCGATTAAGTTGGGTAACGCCAGGGTTTTCCCAGTCACGACGTT
GTAAAACGACGGCCAGTGAATTGTAATACGACTCACTATAGGGCGAATTGGGCCCAGAGGTGTAAAGTAC
TTGAGTAATTTTACTTGATTACTGTACTTAAGTATTATTTTTGGGGATTTTTACTTTACTTGAGTACAAT
TAAAAATCAATACTTTTACTTTTACTTAATTACATTTTTTTAGAAAAAAAAGTACTTTTTACTCCTTACA
ATTTTATTTACAGTCAAAAAGTACTTATTTTTTGGAGATCACTTCATTCTATTTTCCCTTGCTATTACCA
AACCAATTGAATTGCGCTGATGCCCAGTTTAATTTAAATAGATCCCATGGGTCGACTACGCTTACAGCTC
CAAAACTCTACGGTAAACCTACATAAACTGCTGGTTTTCAAATTTTAAAGAATTTAAGGGTTTACAGGTT
TACTACTACACAGTGATTTACTGACACATGTAAGTGTAAATGAGTTGAATAAGTAAGTAAGCCATATACC
ACACATGAAACACATACCCAGAAGTCACTGGTATATATAGCCGTCCTCCAGACTCCCAGCTCGAGAGACC
GAGAGAGGGTCTCAGTTTAAGAGCTATGCTGGAAACAGCATAGCAAGTTTAAATAAGGCTAGTCCGTTAT
CAACTTGAAAAAGTGGCACCGAGTCGGTGCTTTTTTTGGTCGACGGATCCAAGCTTGCATGCCTGCAGGT
CGGAGTACTGTCCTCCGAGCGGAGTACTGTCCTCCGAGCGGAGTACTGTCCTCCGAGCGGAGTACTGTCC
TCCGAGCGGAGTACTGTCCTCCGAGCGGAGACTCTAGCGAGCGCCGGAGTATAAATAGAGGCGCTTCGTC
TACGGAGCGACAATTCAATTCAAACAAGCAAAGTGAACACGTCGCTAAGCGAAAGCTAAGCAAATAAACA
AGCGCAGCTGAACAAGCTAAACAATCTGCAGTAAAGTGCAAGTTAAAGTGAATCAATTAAAAGTAACCAG
CAACCAAGTAAATCAACTGCAACTACTGAAATCTGCCAAGAAGTAATTATTGAATACAAGAAGAGAACTC
TGAATAGGGAATTGGGGCCACCATGGCTTCTCCACCTAAGAAGAAGAGAAAGGTGGGAAGCATGGATAAG
AAGTATAGCATCGGCCTGGATATTGGAACTAACTCCGTGGGTTGGGCAGTGATTACAGACGACTACAAGG
TCCCTAGCAAGAAATTTAAGGTGCTGGGTAACACCGACAGGCACAGCATCAAGAAAAATCTGATTGGAGC
CCTGCTGTTCGGTTCTGGAGAGACTGCCGAAGCAACACGCCTGAAAAGAACAGCAAGAAGGCGCTATACC
AGAAGGAAGAATAGAATCTGTTACCTGCAGGAGATTTTCTCTAACGAAATGGCTAAGGTGGACGATTCAT
TCTTTCATAGGCTGGAGGAAAGTTTCCTGGTCGAGGAAGATAAGAAACACGAGCGCCATCCTATCTTTGG
AAACATTGTGGACGAGGTCGCCTATCACGAAAAATACCCAACCATCTATCATCTGCGCAAGAAACTGGCT
GACTCTACTGATAAAGCCGACCTGAGACTGATCTATCTGGCTCTGGCCCACATGATTAAGTTCAGGGGTC
ATTTTCTGATCGAGGGCGATCTGAACCCCGACAATTCCGATGTGGACAAGCTGTTCATCCAGCTGGTCCA
GATTTACAATCAGCTGTTTGAGGAAAACCCTATTAATGCTTCCAGAGTGGACGCAAAAGCTATCCTGTCA
GCCAGGCTGTCCAAGTCACGCAGACTGGAGAACCTGATTGCACAGCTGCCCGGAGAAAAGAGGAACGGTC
TGTTTGGAAATCTGATCGCTCTGAGTCTGGGCCTGACTCCTAACTTCAAAAGCAATTTTGATCTGGCTGA
GGACGCCAAACTGCAGCTGTCAAAGGACACATATGACGATGACCTGGATAACCTGCTGGCACAGATCGGA
GATCAGTACGCTGACCTGTTCCTGGCTGCCAAAAATCTGTCCGACGCAATCCTGCTGTCAGATATTCTGA
GAGTGAACAGCGAGATTACAAAAGCTCCTCTGAGTGCCAGCATGATCAAGAGATATGACGAGCACCATCA
GGATCTGACCCTGCTGAAGGCTCTGGTCAGGCAGCAGCTGCCAGAGAAGTACAAGGAAATTTTCTTTGAT
CAGTCCAAGAACGGCTACGCCGGTTATATCGACGGAGGCGCATCACAGGAGGAATTCTACAAGTTTATCA
AACCTATTCTGGAGAAGATGGACGGAACTGAGGAACTGCTGGTGAAACTGAATAGAGAGGACCTGCTGAG
GAAGCAGCGCACATTTGATAACGGTTCCATCCCACACCAGATTCATCTGGGAGAGCTGCACGCTATCCTG
AGGCGCCAGGAAGACTTCTACCCCTTTCTGAAAGATAACCGCGAGAAGATCGAAAAAATTCTGACCTTCA
GAATCCCTTACTATGTGGGTCCACTGGCTCGCGGAAACAGCAGATTTGCCTGGATGACTCGCAAATCCGA
GGAAACCATTACTCCTTGGAACTTCGAGGAAGTGGTCGATAAGGGCGCCTCTGCACAGTCCTTCATCGAG
AGAATGACTAATTTTGACAAAAACCTGCCCAATGAGAAAGTGCTGCCTAAGCACTCCCTGCTGTACGAGT
ATTTCACTGTCTATAACGAACTGACAAAGGTGAAATACGTCACCGAGGGCATGAGAAAGCCAGCCTTCCT
GTCAGGAGAGCAGAAGAAAGCAATCGTGGATCTGCTGTTTAAAACCAACAGGAAAGTGACTGTCAAGCAG
CTGAAGGAGGACTACTTCAAGAAAATTGAATGCTTCGATTCCGTGGAGATCAGCGGAGTCGAAGACAGAT
TTAACGCAAGCCTGGGCGCTTACCACGATCTGCTGAAGATCATTAAGGATAAAGACTTCCTGGACAACGA
GGAAAATGAGGATATCCTGGAAGACATTGTGCTGACACTGACCCTGTTTGAGGACAGAGGAATGATCGAG
GAAAGACTGAAAACCTATGCTCATCTGTTCGATGACAAGGTGATGAAACAGCTGAAGAGAAGGCGCTACA
CTGGCTGGGGTAGACTGAGCAGGAAGCTGATCAACGGCATTAGGGATAAACAGTCAGGAAAGACAATCCT
GGACTTTCTGAAAAGTGATGGCTTCGCCAACCGCAATTTTATGCAGCTGATTCACGATGACAGTCTGACC
TTCAAAGAGGACATCCAGAAGGCTCAGGTGTCTGGACAGGGCCACTCCCTGCATGAGCAGATTGCAAACC
TGGCTGGAAGCCCAGCCATCAAGAAAGGCATTCTGCAGACAGTGAAAATCGTCGATGAGCTGGTGAAAGT
CATGGGCCATAAGCCCGAAAACATCGTGATTGAGATGGCTCGCGAAAATCAGACAACCCAGAAGGGTCAG
AAGAACAGTAGAGAGAGGATGAAAAGAATCGAGGAAGGCATTAAGGAGCTGGGTAGCCAGATCCTGAAAG
AGCACCCAGTGGAAAACACACAGCTGCAGAATGAGAAGCTGTATCTGTACTATCTGCAGAATGGAAGAGA
TATGTACGTGGACCAGGAGCTGGATATTAACAGGCTGTCTGATTACGACGTGGATCATATCGTCCCCCAG
AGTTTCATCAAAGATGACAGCATTGACAACAAGGTGCTGACCAGGTCCGACAAAAACAGAGGAAAATCAG
ATAATGTCCCTAGTGAGGAAGTGGTCAAGAAAATGAAGAACTACTGGAGACAGCTGCTGAATGCCAAACT
GATCACTCAGAGGAAGTTTGATAACCTGACAAAAGCAGAGCGCGGTGGACTGTCAGAACTGGACAAAGCT
GGATTCATCAAGAGGCAGCTGGTGGAAACACGCCAGATCACTAAACACGTCGCACAGATTCTGGATAGTC
GCATGAACACAAAGTACGATGAGAATGACAAACTGATCAGAGAAGTGAAGGTCATTACCCTGAAGAGTAA
ACTGGTCAGCGACTTTAGGAAAGATTTCCAGTTTTATAAGGTCCGCGAGATTAACAATTATCACCATGCC
CATGACGCATACCTGAACGCCGTGGTCGGTACCGCACTGATCAAGAAATACCCAAAACTGGAGAGCGAAT
TCGTGTACGGAGACTATAAGGTGTACGATGTCAGAAAAATGATCGCCAAGTCCGAGCAGGAAATTGGAAA
AGCTACTGCCAAGTATTTCTTTTACTCAAACATCATGAATTTCTTTAAGACAGAGATCACCCTGGCCAAT
GGAGAAATCCGCAAAAGGCCCCTGATTGAGACAAACGGAGAGACAGGCGAAATCGTGTGGGACAAAGGCA
GAGATTTTGCAACCGTGAGGAAGGTCCTGAGCATGCCTCAAGTGAATATCGTCAAGAAAACTGAGGTGCA
GACAGGCGGTTTCTCAAAAGAAAGTATTCTGCCAAAACGCAACTCTGATAAGCTGATCGCTAGAAAGAAA
GACTGGGACCCTAAGAAGTATGGAGGCTTTGACTCTCCCACTGTGGCATACTCCGTCCTGGTGGTCGCTA
AGGTGGAGAAGGGCAAAAGCAAGAAACTGAAATCTGTCAAGGAGCTGCTGGGTATCACAATTATGGAGAG
AAGCTCTTTCGAGAAGAACCCAATCGATTTTCTGGAGGCCAAAGGTTATAAGGAAGTGAAGAAAGACCTG
ATCATTAAACTGCCCAAGTACAGTCTGTTTGAGCTGGAAAACGGCAGGAAACGCATGCTGGCAAGCGCTG
GAGAGCTGCAGAAAGGCAATGAACTGGCCCTGCCTTCTAAGTACGTGAACTTCCTGTATCTGGCAAGCCA
CTACGAGAAGCTGAAAGGATCTCCAGAGGATAACGAACAGAAACAGCTGTTTGTGGAGCAGCACAAGCAT
TATCTGGACGAGATCATTGAACAGATTAGCGAGTTCTCTAAAAGAGTGATCCTGGCCGACGCAAATCTGG
ATAAGGTCCTGTCTGCTTACAACAAACACAGAGATAAGCCCATCAGGGAGCAGGCCGAAAATATCATTCA
TCTGTTCACTCTGACAAACCTGGGCGCACCTGCAGCTTTCAAGTACTTCGACACTACAATCGATAGAAAG
AGGTACACCTCCACTAAGGAGGTGCTGGACGCTACACTGATCCATCAGAGTATTACCGGCCTGTACGAAA
CAAGGATTGACCTGTCTCAGCTGGGTGGCGACTCACCGGTGAGATCTCCTAAGAAGAAGAGAAAGGTGAG
GTCCGGCGGCGGAGAGGGCAGAGGAAGTCTTCTAACATGCGGTGACGTGGAGGAGAATCCCGGCCCAATG
GCCAATTTACTGACCGTACACCAAAATTTGCCTGCATTACCGGTCGATGCAACGAGTGATGAGGTTCGCA
AGAACCTGATGGACATGTTCAGGGATCACCAGGCGTTTTCTGAGCATACCTGGAAAATGCTTCTGTCCGT
TTGCCGGTCGTGGGCGGCATGGTGCAAGTTGAATAACCGGAAATGGTTTCCCGCAGAACCTGAAGATGTT
CGCGATTATCTTCTATATCTTCAGGCGCGCGGTCTGGCAGTAAAAACTATCCAGCAACATTTGGGCCAGC
TAAACATGCTTCATCGTCGGTCCGGGCTGCCACGACCAAGTGACAGCAATGCTGTTTCACTGGTTATGCG
GCGGATCCGAAAAGAAAACGTTGATGCCGGTGAACGTGCAAAACAGGCTCTAGCGTTCGAACGCACTGAT
TTCGACCAGGTTCGTTCACTCATGGAAAATAGCGATCGCTGCCAGGATATACGTAATCTGGCATTTCTGG
GGATTGCTTATAACACCCTGTTACGTATAGCCGAAATTGCCAGGATCAGGGTTAAAGATATCTCACGTAC
TGACGGTGGGAGAATGTTAATCCATATTGGCAGAACGAAAACGCTGGTTAGCACCGCAGGTGTAGAGAAG
GCACTTAGCCTGGGGGTAACTAAACTGGTCGAGCGATGGATTTCCGTGTCTGGTGTAGCTGATGATCCGA
ATAACTACCTGTTTTGCCGGGTCAGAAAAAATGGTGTTGCCGCGCCATCTGCCACCAGCCAGCTATCAAC
TCGCGCCCTGGAAGGGATTTTTGAAGCAACTCATCGATTGATTTACGGCGCTAAGGATGACTCTGGTCAG
AGATACCTGGCCTGGTCTGGACACAGTGCCCGTGTCGGAGCCGCGCGAGATATGGCCCGCGCTGGAGTTT
CAATACCGGAGATCATGCAAGCTGGTGGCTGGACCAATGTAAATATTGTCATGAACTATATCCGTAACCT
GGATAGTGAAACAGGGGCAATGGTGCGCCTGCTGGAAGATGGCGATTAGTCTAGAACTATAGTGAGTCGT
ATTACGTAGATCCAGACATGATAAGATACATTGATGAGTTTGGACAAACCACAACTAGAATGCAGTGAAA
AAAATGCTTTATTTGTGAAATTTGTGATGCTATTGCTTTATTTGTAACCATTATAAGCTGCAATAAACCT
TGTACAAAGTGGGGGATCCTACGCTTACAGCTCCAAAACTCTACGGTAAACCTACATAAACTGCTGGTTT
TCAAATTTTAAAGAATTTAAGGGTTTACAGGTTTACTACTACACAGTGATTTACTGACACATGTAAGTGT
AAATGAGTTGAATAAGTAAGTAAGCCATATACCACACATGAAACACATACCCAGAAGTCACTGGTATATA
TAGCCGTCCTCCAGACTCCCAGCTCGAGACGATTAGATCTAATGCGTCTCGTTTAAGAGCTATGCTGGAA
ACAGCATAGCAAGTTTAAATAAGGCTAGTCCGTTATCAACTTGAAAAAGTGGCACCGAGTCGGTGCTTTT
TTTCAATGATGAATTAATTCGAGCTCCACCGCGGAAGCTTAAACAAGAATCTCTAGTTTTCTTTCTTGCT
TTTACTTTTACTTCCTTAATACTCAAGTACAATTTTAATGGAGTACTTTTTTACTTTTACTCAAGTAAGA
TTCTAGCCAGATACTTTTACTTTTAATTGAGTAAAATTTTCCCTAAGTACTTGTACTTTCACTTGAGTAA
AATTTTTGAGTACTTTTTACACCTCTGCTCGACCATATGGGAGAGCTCCCAACGCGTTGGATGCATAGCT
TGAGTATTCTATAGTGTCACCTAAATAGCTTGGCGTAATCATGGTCATAGCTGTTTCCTGTGTGAAATTG
TTATCCGCTCACAATTCCACACAACATACGAGCCGGAAGCATAAAGTGTAAAGCCTGGGGTGCCTAATGA
GTGAGCTAACTCACATTAATTGCGTTGCGCTCACTGCCCGCTTTCCAGTCGGGAAACCTGTCGTGCCAGC
TGCATTAATGAATCGGCCAACGCGCGGGGAGAGGCGGTTTGCGTATTGGGCGCTCTTCCGCTTCCTCGCT
CACTGACTCGCTGCGCTCGGTCGTTCGGCTGCGGCGAGCGGTATCAGCTCACTCAAAGGCGGTAATACGG
TTATCCACAGAATCAGGGGATAACGCAGGAAAGAACATGTGAGCAAAAGGCCAGCAAAAGGCCAGGAACC
GTAAAAAGGCCGCGTTGCTGGCGTTTTTCCATAGGCTCCGCCCCCCTGACGAGCATCACAAAAATCGACG
CTCAAGTCAGAGGTGGCGAAACCCGACAGGACTATAAAGATACCAGGCGTTTCCCCCTGGAAGCTCCCTC
GTGCGCTCTCCTGTTCCGACCCTGCCGCTTACCGGATACCTGTCCGCCTTTCTCCCTTCGGGAAGCGTGG
CGCTTTCTCATAGCTCACGCTGTAGGTATCTCAGTTCGGTGTAGGTCGTTCGCTCCAAGCTGGGCTGTGT
GCACGAACCCCCCGTTCAGCCCGACCGCTGCGCCTTATCCGGTAACTATCGTCTTGAGTCCAACCCGGTA
AGACACGACTTATCGCCACTGGCAGCAGCCACTGGTAACAGGATTAGCAGAGCGAGGTATGTAGGCGGTG
CTACAGAGTTCTTGAAGTGGTGGCCTAACTACGGCTACACTAGAAGAACAGTATTTGGTATCTGCGCTCT
GCTGAAGCCAGTTACCTTCGGAAAAAGAGTTGGTAGCTCTTGATCCGGCAAACAAACCACCGCTGGTAGC
GGTGGTTTTTTTGTTTGCAAGCAGCAGATTACGCGCAGAAAAAAAGGATCTCAAGAAGATCCTTTGATCT
TTTCTACGGGGTCTGACGCTCAGTGGAACGAAAACTCACGTTAAGGCATTTTGGTCATGAGATTATCAAA
AAGGATCTTCACCTAGATCCTTTTAAATTAAAAATGAAGTTTTAAATCAATCTAAAGTATATATGAGTAA
ACTTGGTCTGACAGTTACCAATGCTTAATCAGTGAGGCACCTATCTCAGCGATCTGTCTATTTCGTTCAT
CCATAGTTGCCTGACTCCCCGTCGTGTAGATAACTACGATACGGGAGGGCTTACCATCTGGCCCCAGTGC
TGCAATGATACCGCGAGATCCACGCTCACCGGCTCCAGATTTATCAGCAATAAACCAGCCAGCCGGAAGG
GCCGAGCGCAGAAGTGGTCCTGCAACTTTATCCGCCTCCATCCAGTCTATTAATTGTTGCCGGGAAGCTA
GAGTAAGTAGTTCGCCAGTTAATAGTTTGCGCAACGTTGTTGCCATTGCTACAGGCATCGTGGTGTCACG
CTCGTCGTTTGGTATGGCTTCATTCAGCTCCGGTTCCCAACGATCAAGGCGAGTTACATGATCCCCCATG
TTGTGCAAAAAAGCGGTTAGCTCCTTCGGTCCTCCGATC
