>Addgene plasmid #74010 | pUAS:Cas9T2ACre;U6:sgRNA1;U6:sgRNA2 | addgene partial sequence | sequence record 141139 | T7 5'-TAATACGACTCACTATAGGG-3'
GTACTTAAGTATTATTTTTGGGGATTTTTACTTTACTTGAGTACAATTAAAAATCAATACTTTTACTTTT
ACTTAATTACATTTTTTTAGAAAAAAAAGTACTTTTTACTCCTTACAATTTTATTTACAGTCAAAAAGTA
CTTATTTTTTGGAGATCACTTCATTCTATTTTCCCTTGCTATTACCAAACCAATTGAATTGCGCTGATGC
CCAGTTTAATTTAAATAGATCCCATGGGTCGACTACGCTTACAGCTCCAAAACTCTACGGTAAACCTACA
TAAACTGCTGGTTTTCAAATTTTAAAGAATTTAAGGGTTTACAGGTTTACTACTACACAGTGATTTACTG
ACACATGTAAGTGTAAATGAGTTGAATAAGTAAGTAAGCCATATACCACACATGAAACACATACCCAGAA
GTCACTGGTATATATAGCCGTCCTCCAGACTCCCAGCTCGAGAGACCGAGAGAGGGTCTCAGTTTAAGAG
CTATGCTGGAAACAGCATAGCAAGTTTAAATAAGGCTAGTCCGTTATCAACTTGAAAAAGTGGCACCGAG
TCGGTGCTTTTTTTGGTCGACGGATCCAAGCTTGCATGCCTGCAGGTCGGAGTACTGTCCTCCGAGCGGA
GTACTGTCCTCCGAGCGGAGTACTGTCCTCCGAGCGGAGTACTGTCCTCCGAGCGGAGTACTGTCCTCCG
AGCGGAGACTCTAGCGAGCGCCGGAGTATAA
