>Addgene plasmid #74010 | pUAS:Cas9T2ACre;U6:sgRNA1;U6:sgRNA2 | addgene partial sequence | sequence record 141214 | Cre-F 5'-tttacggcgctaaggatgac-3'
GTCGGAGCCGCGCGAGATATGGCCCGCGCTGGAGTTTCAATACCGGAGATCATGCAAGCTGGTGGCTGGA
CCAATGTAAATATTGTCATGAACTATATCCGTAACCTGGATAGTGAAACAGGGGCAATGGTGCGCCTGCT
GGAAGATGGCGATTAGTCTAGAACTATAGTGAGTCGTATTACGTAGATCCAGACATGATAAGATACATTG
ATGAGTTTGGACAAACCACAACTAGAATGCAGTGAAAAAAATGCTTTATTTGTGAAATTTGTGATGCTAT
TGCTTTATTTGTAACCATTATAAGCTGCAATAAACCTTGTACAAAGTGGGGGATCCTACGCTTACAGCTC
CAAAACTCTACGGTAAACCTACATAAACTGCTGGTTTTCAAATTTTAAAGAATTTAAGGGTTTACAGGTT
TACTACTACACAGTGATTTACTGACACATGTAAGTGTAAATGAGTTGAATAAGTAAGTAAGCCATATACC
ACACATGAAACACATACCCAGAAGTCACTGGTATATATAGCCGTCCTCCAGACTCCCAGCTCGAGACGAT
TAGATCTAATGCGTCTCGTTTAAGAGCTATGCTGGAAACAGCATAGCAAGTTTAAATAAGGCTAGTCCGT
TATCAACTTGAAAAAGTGGCACCGAGTCGGTGCTTTTTTTCAATGATGAATTAATTCGAGCTCCACCGCG
GAAGCTTAAACAAGAATCTCTAGTTTTCTTTCTTGCTTTTACTTTTACTTCCTTAATACTCAAGTACAAT
T
